Addgene plasmid #204178: pRegev_D1
Purpose: Single reporter with long guanine depleted (G-poor) region from splicing library.
Depositing lab: Oded Regev. Depositing organization: New York University. Publication: Deciphering RNA splicing logic with interpretable machine learning. Liao SE, Sudarshan M, Regev O. Proc Natl Acad Sci U S A. 2023 Oct 10;120(41):e2221165120. doi: 10.1073/pnas.2221165120. Epub 2023 Oct 5. PubMed 37796983.
Backbone
  Vector backbone: pRegev_ExonSkip_LandingPad
  Backbone manufacturer: Regev Group (NYU)
  Total vector size (bp): 8612
  Vector type: Mammalian Expression, Synthetic Biology
  Selectable markers: Zeocin
Growth in bacteria
  Bacterial resistance: Ampicillin, 100 μg/mL
  Growth temperature: 37°C
  Growth strain: DH5alpha
  Copy number: Unknown
Gene/Insert
  Gene/Insert name: Exon D1 in beta globin splicing minigene
  Species: Synthetic
  Promoter: Truncated CAG
  Cloning method: Gibson Cloning
  Sequencing primers: 5′ T7; 3′ BGH Reverse
Resource information
  A portion of this plasmid was derived from a plasmid made by: Minigene design from Kristen Lynch (SA Smith and KW Lynch, "Cell-based splicing of minigenes." (2014)). Backbone design modified from Georg Seelig (AB Rosenberg et al, "Learning the sequence determinants of alternative splicing from millions of random sequences." (2015)).
Terms and licenses: Academic/Nonprofit Terms; Industry Terms: Not Available to Industry
How to cite: pRegev_D1 was a gift from Oded Regev (Addgene plasmid # 204178 ; http://n2t.net/addgene:204178 ; RRID:Addgene_204178)
