[The description below was written by a language model from this plasmid's Addgene catalogue record and pLannotate feature annotations shown in this document.]
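Description:
pRegev_D1 is a mammalian expression and synthetic-biology plasmid of about 8.6 kb, built by Gibson cloning on the pRegev_ExonSkip_LandingPad backbone. It carries a single splicing reporter taken from a larger exon-skipping library. It replicates in E. coli through a high-copy ColE1/pUC-type origin and is selected with ampicillin (AmpR under its own promoter). An f1 origin is also present. For mammalian cells, an SV40 promoter drives the Sh ble gene (BleoR) with an SV40 poly(A) signal, giving Zeocin selection. The EM7 promoter upstream would also allow this marker to be expressed in bacteria.

The payload is a beta-globin splicing minigene containing a synthetic middle exon, D1, which the record describes as having a long guanine-depleted (G-poor) region. Transcription comes from a truncated CAG promoter, annotated as the chicken β-actin promoter plus the chimeric β-actin/β-globin intron, without a separately annotated CMV enhancer. A T7 promoter site follows. The minigene then runs through a first HBB exon fragment, β-globin intron segments, an unannotated gap that presumably holds the synthetic test exon, further β-globin intron sequence and a terminal HBB exon, ending in the bGH poly(A) signal. Inclusion or skipping of exon D1 in the spliced transcript is the readout.

A separate EF-1α promoter, pointing the opposite way, drives EGFP, which could plausibly mark transfected or integrated cells, although the record does not state its role. The backbone name implies landing-pad integration, but no recombinase sites are annotated. The construct serves to test individually how a G-poor exon sequence affects splicing, in support of work on interpretable machine-learning models of splicing logic.
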