Features (pLannotate 1.2.2; 25 found; start..end, strand, type, name):
     44..763     -  CDS            EGFP: the original enhanced GFP (Yang et al., 1996) mammalian codon-optimized
    771..1949    -  promoter       EF-1α promoter: strong constitutive promoter for human elongation factor EF-1α
   1980..2257    +  promoter       chicken β-actin promoter: No description available
   2258..3231    +  intron         chimeric intron: chimera between introns from chicken β-actin and rabbit β-globin
   3247..3265    +  promoter       T7 promoter: promoter for bacteriophage T7 RNA polymerase
   3297..3392    +  CDS            HBB (fragment): HBB_GORGO - Experimental evidence at protein level: Swiss-Prot protein existence level 1. Involved in oxygen transport from the lung to the various peripheral tissues. From Gorilla gorilla gorilla (Western lowland gorilla).
   3393..3479    +  intron         chimeric intron (fragment): chimera between introns from human β-globin and immunoglobulin heavy chain genes
   3598..3680    +  intron         β-globin intron (fragment): internally truncated intron from human β-globin
   4051..4441    +  intron         β-globin intron (fragment): internally truncated intron from human β-globin
   4445..4567    +  CDS            HBB: HBB_COLGU - Experimental evidence at transcript level: Swiss-Prot protein existence level 2. Involved in oxygen transport from the lung to the various peripheral tissues. From Colobus guereza (Mantled guereza) (Eastern black-and-white colobus monkey).
   4637..4861    +  polyA_signal   bGH poly(A) signal: bovine growth hormone polyadenylation signal
   4865..4886    +  promoter       SV40 promoter (fragment): SV40 enhancer and early promoter
   4907..5335    +  rep_origin     f1 ori (sequence partly withheld): f1 bacteriophage origin of replication; arrow indicates direction of (+) strand synthesis
   5349..5678    +  promoter       SV40 promoter: SV40 enhancer and early promoter
   5726..5773    +  promoter       EM7 promoter: synthetic bacterial promoter&nbsp
   5792..6166    +  CDS            BleoR: antibiotic-binding protein; Sh ble from Streptoalloteichus hindustanus; confers resistance to bleomycin, phleomycin, and Zeocin™
   6176..6301    +  CDS            ble (fragment): BLE_KLEPN - Experimental evidence at protein level: Swiss-Prot protein existence level 1. Binding protein with a strong affinity to the bleomycin family of antibiotics. Binds to CL990; an antimitotic-antibiotic compound. From Klebsiella pneumoniae.
   6296..6417    +  polyA_signal   SV40 poly(A) signal: SV40 polyadenylation signal
   6490..6506    -  protein_bind   lac operator: The lac repressor binds to the lac operator to inhibit transcription in E. coli. This inhibition can be relieved by adding lactose or isopropyl-β-D-thiogalactopyranoside (IPTG). lac repressor encoded by lacI
   6514..6544    -  promoter       lac promoter: promoter for the E. coli lac operon
   6559..6580    -  protein_bind   CAP binding site: CAP binding activates transcription in the presence of cAMP. E. coli catabolite activator protein
   6593..6685    -  CDS            lacI (fragment): lac repressor; lacI; The lac repressor binds to the lac operator to inhibit transcription in E. coli. This inhibition can be relieved by adding lactose or isopropyl-β-D-thiogalactopyranoside (IPTG).
   6868..7456    -  rep_origin     ori: high-copy-number ColE1/pMB1/pBR322/pUC origin of replication
   7627..8487    -  CDS            AmpR: β-lactamase; bla; confers resistance to ampicillin, carbenicillin, and related antibiotics
   8488..8592    -  promoter       AmpR promoter: bla
>Addgene plasmid #204178 | pRegev_D1 | addgene full sequence | sequence record 405445 | Addgene NGS Result
CCACCTGACGTCGACGGATCGGGAGATCCCAGTGTGGTGGTACTTACTTGTACAGCTCGTCCATGCCGAG
AGTGATCCCGGCGGCGGTCACGAACTCCAGCAGGACCATGTGATCGCGCTTCTCGTTGGGGTCTTTGCTC
AGGGCGGACTGGGTGCTCAGGTAGTGGTTGTCGGGCAGCAGCACGGGGCCGTCGCCGATGGGGGTGTTCT
GCTGGTAGTGGTCGGCGAGCTGCACGCTGCCGTCCTCGATGTTGTGGCGGATCTTGAAGTTCGCCTTGAT
GCCGTTCTTCTGCTTGTCGGCCATGATATAGACGTTGTGGCTGTTGTAGTTGTACTCCAGCTTGTGCCCC
AGGATGTTGCCGTCCTCCTTGAAGTCGATGCCCTTCAGCTCGATGCGGTTCACCAGGGTGTCGCCCTCGA
ACTTCACCTCGGCGCGGGTCTTGTAGTTGCCGTCGTCCTTGAAGAAGATGGTGCGCTCCTGGACGTAGCC
TTCGGGCATGGCGGACTTGAAGAAGTCGTGCTGCTTCATGTGGTCGGGGTAGCGGCTGAAGCACTGCACG
CCGTAGGTCAGGGTGGTCACGAGGGTGGGCCAGGGCACGGGCAGCTTGCCGGTGGTGCAGATGAACTTCA
GGGTCAGCTTGCCGTAGGTGGCATCGCCCTCGCCCTCGCCAGACACGCTGAACTTGTGGCCGTTTACGTC
GCCGTCCAGCTCGACCAGGATGGGCACCACCCCGGTGAACAGCTCCTCGCCCTTGCTCACCATGGTGGCC
TCACGACACCTGAAATGGAAGAAAAAAACTTTGAACCACTGTCTGAGGCTTGAGAATGAACCAAGATCCA
AACTCAAAAAGGGCAAATTCCAAGGAGAATTACATCAAGTGCCAAGCTGGCCTAACTTCAGTCTCCACCC
ACTCAGTGTGGGGAAACTCCATCGCATAAAACCCCTCCCCCCAACCTAAAGACGACGTACTCCAAAAGCT
CGAGAACTAATCGAGGTGCCTGGACGGCGCCCGGTACTCCGTGGAGTCACATGAAGCGACGGCTGAGGAC
GGAAAGGCCCTTTTCCTTTGTGTGGGTGACTCACCCGCCCGCTCTCCCGAGCGCCGCGTCCTCCATTTTG
AGCTCCCTGCAGCAGGGCCGGGAAGCGGCCATCTTTCCGCTCACGCAACTGGTGCCGACCGGGCCAGCCT
TGCCGCCCAGGGCGGGGCGATACACGGCGGCGCGAGGCCAGGCACCAGAGCAGGCCGGCCAGCTTGAGAC
TACCCCCGTCCGATTCTCGGTGGCCGCGCTCGCAGGCCCCGCCTCGCCGAACATGTGCGCTGGGACGCAC
GGGCCCCGTCGCCGCCCGCGGCCCCAAAAACCGAAATACCAGTGTGCAGATCTTGGCCCGCATTTACAAG
ACTATCTTGCCAGAAAAAAAGCGTCGCAGCAGGTCATCAAAAATTTTAAATGGCTAGAGACTTATCGAAA
GCAGCGAGACAGGCGCGAAGGTGCCACCAGATTCGCACGCGGCGGCCCCAGCGCCCAGGCCAGGCCTCAA
CTCAAGCACGAGGCGAAGGGGCTCCTTAAGCGCAAGGCCTCGAACTCTCCCACCCACTTCCAACCCGAAG
CTCGGGATCAAGAATCACGTACTGCAGCCAGGTGGAAGTAATTCAAGGCACGCAAGGGCCATAACCCGTA
AAGAGGCCAGGCCCGCGGGAACCACACACGGCACTTACCTGTGTTCTGGCGGCAAACCCGTTGCGAAAAA
GAACGTTCACGGCGACTACTGCACTTATATACGGTTCTCCCCCACCCTCGGGAAAAAGGCGGAGCCAGTA
CACGACATCACTTTCCCAGTTTACCCCGCGCCACCTTCTCTAGGCACCGGTTCAATTGCCGACCCCTCCC
CCCAACTTCTCGGGGACTGTGGGCGATGTGCGCTCTGCCCACTGACGGGCACCGGAGCCTACGTAGGAAT
TAATTCGCCAGCACAGTGGTCGAGGTGAGCCCCACGTTCTGCTTCACTCTCCCCATCTCCCCCCCCTCCC
CACCCCCAATTTTGTATTTATTTATTTTTTAATTATTTTGTGCAGCGATGGGGGCGGGGGGGGGGGGGGG
GCGCGCGCCAGGCGGGGCGGGGCGGGGCGAGGGGCGGGGCGGGGCGAGGCGGAGAGGTGCGGCGGCAGCC
AATCAGAGCGGCGCGCTCCGAAAGTTTCCTTTTATGGCGAGGCGGCGGCGGCGGCGGCCCTATAAAAAGC
GAAGCGCGCGGCGGGCGGGAGTCGCTGCGCGCTGCCTTCGCCCCGTGCCCCGCTCCGCCGCCGCCTCGCG
CCGCCCGCCCCGGCTCTGACTGACCGCGTTACTCCCACAGGTGAGCGGGCGGGACGGCCCTTCTCCTCCG
GGCTGTAATTAGCGCTTGGTTTAATGACGGCTTGTTTCTTTTCTGTGGCTGCGTGAAAGCCTTGAGGGGC
TCCGGGAGGGCCCTTTGTGCGGGGGGAGCGGCTCGGGGGGTGCGTGCGTGTGTGTGTGCGTGGGGAGCGC
CGCGTGCGGCTCCGCGCTGCCCGGCGGCTGTGAGCGCTGCGGGCGCGGCGCGGGGCTTTGTGCGCTCCGC
AGTGTGCGCGAGGGGAGCGCGGCCGGGGGCGGTGCCCCGCGGTGCGGGGGGGGCTGCGAGGGGAACAAAG
GCTGCGTGCGGGGTGTGTGCGTGGGGGGGTGAGCAGGGGGTGTGGGCGCGTCGGTCGGGCTGCAACCCCC
CCTGCACCCCCCTCCCCGAGTTGCTGAGCACGGCCCGGCTTCGGGTGCGGGGCTCCGTACGGGGCGTGGC
GCGGGGCTCGCCGTGCCGGGCGGGGGGTGGCGGCAGGTGGGGGTGCCGGGCGGGGCGGGGCCGCCTCGGG
CCGGGGAGGGCTCGGGGGAGGGGCGCGGCGGCCCCCGGAGCGCCGGCGGCTGTCGAGGCGCGGCGAGCCG
CAGCCATTGCCTTTTATGGTAATCGTGCGAGAGGGCGCAGGGACTTCCTTTGTCCCAAATCTGTGCGGAG
CCGAAATCTGGGAGGCGCCGCCGCACCCCCTCTAGCGGGCGCGGGGCGAAGCGGTGCGGCGCCGGCAGGA
AGGAAATGGGCGGGGAGGGCCTTCGTGCGTCGCCGCGCCGCCGTCCCCTTCTCCCTCTCCAGCCTCGGGG
CTGTCCGCGGGGGGACGGCTGCCTTCGGGGGGGACGGGGCAGGGCGGGGTTCGGCTTCTGGCGTGTGACC
GGCGGCTCTAGCGTTTAAACTTAAGCTAATACGACTCACTATAGGGAGCTTGGTACCGCAACCTCAAACA
GACACCATGGTGCACCTGACTCCTGAGGAGAAGTCTGCCGTTACTGCCCTGTGGGGCAAGGTGAACGTGG
ATGAAGTTGGTGGTGAGGCCCTGGGCAGGTTGGTATCAAGGTTACAAGACAGGTTTAAGGAGACCAATAG
AAACTGGGCATATGGAGACAGAGAAGACTCTTGGGTTTCTGATAGGCACTGACTCTCTCTGCCTATGTCT
TTCTCTGCCATCCAGGTTGACTATGAGCCCCAACGAACAAGCTCCTATCTGGGAACTCTTTTCTGCAGAC
TTTAACCCTACCCCCAGACAGGTCTGACTATGGGACCCTTGATGTTTTCTTTCCCCTTCTTTTCTATGGT
TAAGTTCATGTCATAGGAAGGGGAGAAGTAACAGGGTACAGTTTAGAATGGGAAACAGACGAATGATTGC
ATCAGTGTGGAAGTCTCAGGATCGTTTTAGTTTCTTTTATTTGCTGTTCATAACAATTGTTTTCTTTTGT
TTAATTCTTGCTTTCTTTTTTTTTCTTCTCCGCAATTTTTACTATTATACTTAATGCCTTAACATTGTGT
ATAACAAAAGGAAATATCTCTGAGATACATTAAGTAACTTAAAAAAAAACTTTACACAGTCTGCCTAGTA
CATTACTATTTGGAATATATGTGTGCTTATTTGCATATTCATAATCTCCCTACTTTATTTTCTTTTATTT
TTAATTGATACATAATCATTATACATATTTATGGGTTAAAGTGTAATGTTTTAATATCGATACACATATT
GACCAAATCAGGGTAATTTTGCATTTGTAATTTTAAAAAATGCTTTCTTCTTTTAATATACTTTTTTGTT
TATCTTATTTCTAATACTTTCCCTAATCTCTTTCTTTCAGGGCAATAATGATACAATGTATCATGCCTCT
TTGCACCATTCTAAAGAATAACAGTGATAATTTCTGGGTTAAGGCAATAGCAATATTTCTGCATATAAAT
ATTTCTGCATATAAATTGTAACTGATGTAAGAGGTTTCATATTGCTAATAGCAGCTACAATCCAGCTACC
ATTCTGCTTTTATTTTATGGTTGGGATAAGGCTGGATTATTCTGAGTCCAAGCTAGGCCCTTTTGCTAAT
CATGTTCATACCTCTTATCTTCCTCCCACAGCTCCTGGGCAACGTGCTGGTCTGTGTGCTGGCCCATCAC
TTTGGCAAAGAATTCACCCCACCAGTGCAGGCTGCCTATCAGAAAGTGGTGGCTGGTGTGGCTAATGCCC
TGGCCCACAAGTATCACTAAGCTCGCTCTAGACTAGACGATTAAATTACATTATAGGGCCCGTTTAAACC
CGCTGATCAGCCTCGACTGTGCCTTCTAGTTGCCAGCCATCTGTTGTTTGCCCCTCCCCCGTGCCTTCCT
TGACCCTGGAAGGTGCCACTCCCACTGTCCTTTCCTAATAAAATGAGGAAATTGCATCGCATTGTCTGAG
TAGGTGTCATTCTATTCTGGGGGGTGGGGTGGGGCAGGACAGCAAGGGGGAGGATTGGGAAGACAATAGC
AGGCATGCTGGGGATGCGGTGGGCTCTATGGCTTCTGAGGCGGAAAGAACCAGCTGGGGCTCTAGGGGGT
ATCCCC
[124 nt withheld, positions 4907-5030]
C
[91 nt withheld, positions 5032-5122]
A
[49 nt withheld, positions 5124-5172]
CCTTTGACGTTGGAGTCCACGTTCTTT
[37 nt withheld, positions 5200-5236]
ACCCTATCTCGGTCTATTCTTTTGATTTATAAGGGATTTTGCCGATTTCGGCCTATTGGTTAAAAAATGA
GCTGATTTAACAAAAATTTAACGCGAATTAATTCTGTGGAATGTGTGTCAGTTAGGGTGTGGAAAGTCCC
CAGGCTCCCCAGCAGGCAGAAGTATGCAAAGCATGCATCTCAATTAGTCAGCAACCAGGTGTGGAAAGTC
CCCAGGCTCCCCAGCAGGCAGAAGTATGCAAAGCATGCATCTCAATTAGTCAGCAACCATAGTCCCGCCC
CTAACTCCGCCCATCCCGCCCCTAACTCCGCCCAGTTCCGCCCATTCTCCGCCCCATGGCTGACTAATTT
TTTTTATTTATGCAGAGGCCGAGGCCGCCTCTGCCTCTGAGCTATTCCAGAAGTAGTGAGGAGGCTTTTT
TGGAGGCCTAGGCTTTTGCAAAAAGCTCCCGGGAGCTTGTATATCCATTTTCGGATCTGATCAGCACGTG
TTGACAATTAATCATCGGCATAGTATATCGGCATAGTATAATACGACAAGGTGAGGAACTAAACCATGGC
CAAGTTGACCAGTGCCGTTCCGGTGCTCACCGCGCGCGACGTCGCCGGAGCGGTCGAGTTCTGGACCGAC
CGGCTCGGGTTCTCCCGGGACTTCGTGGAGGACGACTTCGCCGGTGTGGTCCGGGACGACGTGACCCTGT
TCATCAGCGCGGTCCAGGACCAGGTGGTGCCGGACAACACCCTGGCCTGGGTGTGGGTGCGCGGCCTGGA
CGAGCTGTACGCCGAGTGGTCGGAGGTCGTGTCCACGAACTTCCGGGACGCCTCCGGGCCGGCCATGACC
GAGATCGGCGAGCAGCCGTGGGGGCGGGAGTTCGCCCTGCGCGACCCGGCCGGCAACTGCGTGCACTTCG
TGGCCGAGGAGCAGGACTGACACGTGCTACGAGATTTCGATTCCACCGCCGCCTTCTATGAAAGGTTGGG
CTTCGGAATCGTTTTCCGGGACGCCGGCTGGATGATCCTCCAGCGCGGGGATCTCATGCTGGAGTTCTTC
GCCCACCCCAACTTGTTTATTGCAGCTTATAATGGTTACAAATAAAGCAATAGCATCACAAATTTCACAA
ATAAAGCATTTTTTTCACTGCATTCTAGTTGTGGTTTGTCCAAACTCATCAATGTATCTTATCATGTCTG
TATACCGTCGACCTCTAGCTAGAGCTTGGCGTAATCATGGTCATAGCTGTTTCCTGTGTGAAATTGTTAT
CCGCTCACAATTCCACACAACATACGAGCCGGAAGCATAAAGTGTAAAGCCTGGGGTGCCTAATGAGTGA
GCTAACTCACATTAATTGCGTTGCGCTCACTGCCCGCTTTCCAGTCGGGAAACCTGTCGTGCCAGCTGCA
TTAATGAATCGGCCAACGCGCGGGGAGAGGCGGTTTGCGTATTGGGCGCTCTTCCGCTTCCTCGCTCACT
GACTCGCTGCGCTCGGTCGTTCGGCTGCGGCGAGCGGTATCAGCTCACTCAAAGGCGGTAATACGGTTAT
CCACAGAATCAGGGGATAACGCAGGAAAGAACATGTGAGCAAAAGGCCAGCAAAAGGCCAGGAACCGTAA
AAAGGCCGCGTTGCTGGCGTTTTTCCATAGGCTCCGCCCCCCTGACGAGCATCACAAAAATCGACGCTCA
AGTCAGAGGTGGCGAAACCCGACAGGACTATAAAGATACCAGGCGTTTCCCCCTGGAAGCTCCCTCGTGC
GCTCTCCTGTTCCGACCCTGCCGCTTACCGGATACCTGTCCGCCTTTCTCCCTTCGGGAAGCGTGGCGCT
TTCTCATAGCTCACGCTGTAGGTATCTCAGTTCGGTGTAGGTCGTTCGCTCCAAGCTGGGCTGTGTGCAC
GAACCCCCCGTTCAGCCCGACCGCTGCGCCTTATCCGGTAACTATCGTCTTGAGTCCAACCCGGTAAGAC
ACGACTTATCGCCACTGGCAGCAGCCACTGGTAACAGGATTAGCAGAGCGAGGTATGTAGGCGGTGCTAC
AGAGTTCTTGAAGTGGTGGCCTAACTACGGCTACACTAGAAGAACAGTATTTGGTATCTGCGCTCTGCTG
AAGCCAGTTACCTTCGGAAAAAGAGTTGGTAGCTCTTGATCCGGCAAACAAACCACCGCTGGTAGCGGTG
GTTTTTTTGTTTGCAAGCAGCAGATTACGCGCAGAAAAAAAGGATCTCAAGAAGATCCTTTGATCTTTTC
TACGGGGTCTGACGCTCAGTGGAACGAAAACTCACGTTAAGGGATTTTGGTCATGAGATTATCAAAAAGG
ATCTTCACCTAGATCCTTTTAAATTAAAAATGAAGTTTTAAATCAATCTAAAGTATATATGAGTAAACTT
GGTCTGACAGTTACCAATGCTTAATCAGTGAGGCACCTATCTCAGCGATCTGTCTATTTCGTTCATCCAT
AGTTGCCTGACTCCCCGTCGTGTAGATAACTACGATACGGGAGGGCTTACCATCTGGCCCCAGTGCTGCA
ATGATACCGCGAGACCCACGCTCACCGGCTCCAGATTTATCAGCAATAAACCAGCCAGCCGGAAGGGCCG
AGCGCAGAAGTGGTCCTGCAACTTTATCCGCCTCCATCCAGTCTATTAATTGTTGCCGGGAAGCTAGAGT
AAGTAGTTCGCCAGTTAATAGTTTGCGCAACGTTGTTGCCATTGCTACAGGCATCGTGGTGTCACGCTCG
TCGTTTGGTATGGCTTCATTCAGCTCCGGTTCCCAACGATCAAGGCGAGTTACATGATCCCCCATGTTGT
GCAAAAAAGCGGTTAGCTCCTTCGGTCCTCCGATCGTTGTCAGAAGTAAGTTGGCCGCAGTGTTATCACT
CATGGTTATGGCAGCACTGCATAATTCTCTTACTGTCATGCCATCCGTAAGATGCTTTTCTGTGACTGGT
GAGTACTCAACCAAGTCATTCTGAGAATAGTGTATGCGGCGACCGAGTTGCTCTTGCCCGGCGTCAATAC
GGGATAATACCGCGCCACATAGCAGAACTTTAAAAGTGCTCATCATTGGAAAACGTTCTTCGGGGCGAAA
ACTCTCAAGGATCTTACCGCTGTTGAGATCCAGTTCGATGTAACCCACTCGTGCACCCAACTGATCTTCA
GCATCTTTTACTTTCACCAGCGTTTCTGGGTGAGCAAAAACAGGAAGGCAAAATGCCGCAAAAAAGGGAA
TAAGGGCGACACGGAAATGTTGAATACTCATACTCTTCCTTTTTCAATATTATTGAAGCATTTATCAGGG
TTATTGTCTCATGAGCGGATACATATTTGAATGTATTTAGAAAAATAAACAAATAGGGGTTCCGCGCACA
TTTCCCCGAAAAGTG
