>Addgene plasmid #204178 | pRegev_D1 | depositor partial sequence | sequence record 399120 | Exon D1
GTTGACTATGAGCCCCAACGAACAAGCTCCTATCTGGGAACTCTTTTCTGCAGACTTTAACCCTACCCCC
AGACAG
